Addgene plasmid #137756: HA-MAP1LC3A
Purpose: Expression of LC3A
Depositing lab: Carol Mercer. Depositing organization: University of Cincinnati. Publication: Mass spectrometry proteomics reveals a function for mammalian CALCOCO1 in MTOR-regulated selective autophagy. Stefely JA, Zhang Y, Freiberger EC, Kwiecien NW, Thomas HE, Davis AM, Lowry ND, Vincent CE, Shishkova E, Clark NA, Medvedovic M, Coon JJ, Pagliarini DJ, Mercer CA. Autophagy. 2020 Jan 23. doi: 10.1080/15548627.2020.1719746. PubMed 31971854.
Backbone
  Vector backbone: pRK5
  Vector type: Mammalian Expression
Growth in bacteria
  Bacterial resistance: Ampicillin, 100 μg/mL
  Growth temperature: 37°C
  Growth strain: DH5alpha
  Copy number: High Copy
Gene/Insert
  Gene/Insert name: MAP1LC3A
  Species: H. sapiens (human)
  Entrez Gene: MAP1LC3A (a.k.a. ATG8E, LC3, LC3A, MAP1ALC3, MAP1BLC3)
  Promoter: CMV
  Tag / fusion protein: HA (N terminal on insert); myc (C terminal on insert)
  Cloning method: Restriction Enzyme; 5′ cloning site NotI (unknown if destroyed); 3′ cloning site XbaI (unknown if destroyed)
Terms and licenses: Academic/Nonprofit Terms; Industry Terms: Not Available to Industry
How to cite: HA-MAP1LC3A was a gift from Carol Mercer (Addgene plasmid # 137756 ; http://n2t.net/addgene:137756 ; RRID:Addgene_137756)
