[The description below was written by a language model from this plasmid's Addgene catalogue record and pLannotate feature annotations shown in this document.]
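Description:
HA-MAP1LC3A is a mammalian expression plasmid built on the pRK5 backbone that carries the human MAP1LC3A coding sequence (LC3A, an Atg8-family protein that associates with autophagosomes). It is propagated in E. coli as a high-copy plasmid through a ColE1/pUC-type origin and selected with ampicillin via the β-lactamase gene. An M13 phage origin is also present, which in principle allows single-stranded DNA production. No mammalian selection marker is annotated, so the plasmid appears suited to transient transfection.

Expression is driven by the human cytomegalovirus immediate-early enhancer and promoter, followed by a fragment of a modified CMV intron A. Transcripts are terminated by an SV40 polyadenylation signal downstream of the insert. An SP6 promoter sits just upstream of the coding region and could support in vitro transcription. The catalogue lists an N-terminal HA tag and a C-terminal myc tag on the insert, which was cloned between NotI and XbaI sites. Neither tag was annotated in the generated feature table, so their presence rests on the catalogue entry alone. A C-terminal tag on LC3 proteins would generally be removed when the precursor is cleaved by ATG4, leaving the HA epitope to follow the mature protein. Other annotations, including a short IgH signal sequence fragment, an SV40 enhancer/early promoter region, and lacZα, lacI, rop and bom fragments with lac regulatory elements, look like backbone remnants rather than functional parts of the payload.

The stated purpose is expression of LC3A. The associated publication concerns MTOR-regulated selective autophagy, which is consistent with using the epitope-tagged protein for detection or interaction studies in mammalian cells.
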