Features (pLannotate 1.2.2; 20 found; start..end, strand, type, name):
     14..393     +  enhancer       CMV enhancer: human cytomegalovirus immediate early enhancer
    394..597     +  promoter       CMV promoter: human cytomegalovirus (CMV) immediate early promoter
    733..776     +  intron         CMV intron (fragment): modified intron A from human cytomegalovirus
    828..846     +  promoter       SP6 promoter: promoter for bacteriophage SP6 RNA polymerase
    850..887     +  CDS            IgH signal sequence (fragment): signal sequence from the mouse immunoglobulin heavy chain variable region
    956..1315    +  CDS            LC3A: human LC3 protein; MAP1LC3A; Atg8 family member found on autophagosomes
   1378..1512    +  polyA_signal   SV40 poly(A) signal: SV40 polyadenylation signal
   1581..1938    +  promoter       SV40 promoter: SV40 enhancer and early promoter
   1957..2111    +  CDS            lacZα (fragment): LacZα fragment of β-galactosidase; lacZ fragment
   2117..2168    -  misc_feature   bom (fragment): basis of mobility region from pBR322
   2187..2567    +  rep_origin     M13 ori (sequence partly withheld): M13 bacteriophage origin of replication; arrow indicates direction of (+) strand synthesis
   2643..2692    -  misc_feature   bom (fragment): basis of mobility region from pBR322
   2794..2829    -  CDS            rop (fragment): Rop protein, which maintains plasmids at low copy number; rop
   2924..3028    +  promoter       AmpR promoter: bla
   3029..3889    +  CDS            AmpR: β-lactamase; bla; confers resistance to ampicillin, carbenicillin, and related antibiotics
   4060..4648    +  rep_origin     ori: high-copy-number ColE1/pMB1/pBR322/pUC origin of replication
   4831..4923    +  CDS            lacI (fragment): lac repressor; lacI; The lac repressor binds to the lac operator to inhibit transcription in E. coli. This inhibition can be relieved by adding lactose or isopropyl-β-D-thiogalactopyranoside (IPTG).
   4936..4957    +  protein_bind   CAP binding site: CAP binding activates transcription in the presence of cAMP. E. coli catabolite activator protein
   4972..5002    +  promoter       lac promoter: promoter for the E. coli lac operon
   5010..5026    +  protein_bind   lac operator: The lac repressor binds to the lac operator to inhibit transcription in E. coli. This inhibition can be relieved by adding lactose or isopropyl-β-D-thiogalactopyranoside (IPTG). lac repressor encoded by lacI
>Addgene plasmid #137756 | HA-MAP1LC3A | addgene full sequence | sequence record 273069 | Addgene NGS Result
TTCGAGCTCGCCCGACATTGATTATTGACTAGTTATTAATAGTAATCAATTACGGGGTCATTAGTTCATA
GCCCATATATGGAGTTCCGCGTTACATAACTTACGGTAAATGGCCCGCCTGGCTGACCGCCCAACGACCC
CCGCCCATTGACGTCAATAATGACGTATGTTCCCATAGTAACGCCAATAGGGACTTTCCATTGACGTCAA
TGGGTGGAGTATTTACGGTAAACTGCCCACTTGGCAGTACATCAAGTGTATCATATGCCAAGTACGCCCC
CTATTGACGTCAATGACGGTAAATGGCCCGCCTGGCATTATGCCCAGTACATGACCTTATGGGACTTTCC
TACTTGGCAGTACATCTACGTATTAGTCATCGCTATTACCATGGTGATGCGGTTTTGGCAGTACATCAAT
GGGCGTGGATAGCGGTTTGACTCACGGGGATTTCCAAGTCTCCACCCCATTGACGTCAATGGGAGTTTGT
TTTGGCACCAAAATCAACGGGACTTTCCAAAATGTCGTAACAACTCCGCCCCATTGACGCAAATGGGCGG
TAGGCGTGTACGGTGGGAGGTCTATATAAGCAGAGCTCGTTTAGTGAACCGTCAGATCGCCTGGAGACGC
CATCCACGCTGTTTTGACCTCCATAGAAGACACCGGGACCGATCCAGCCTCCGCGGCCGGGAACGGTGCA
TTGGAACGCGGATTCCCCGTGCCAAGAGTGACGTAAGTACCGCCTATAGAGTCTATAGGCCCACCCCCTT
GGCTTCGTTAGAACGCGGCTACAATTAATACATAACCTTATGTATCATACACATACGATTTAGGTGACAC
TATAGAATAACATCCACTTTGCCTTTCTCTCCACAGGTGTCCACTCCCAGGTCCAACTGTACCTCGCGAG
CCAGCCATGTACCCATACGACGTCCCAGACTACGCTGGCGGCCGCCCCTCAGACCGGCCTTTCAAGCAGC
GGCGGAGCTTCGCCGACCGCTGTAAGGAGGTACAGCAGATCCGCGACCAGCACCCCAGCAAAATCCCGGT
GATCATCGAGCGCTACAAGGGTGAGAAGCAGCTGCCCGTCCTGGACAAGACCAAGTTTTTGGTCCCGGAC
CATGTCAACATGAGCGAGTTGGTCAAGATCATCCGGCGCCGCCTGCAGCTGAACCCCACGCAGGCCTTCT
TCCTGCTGGTGAACCAGCACAGCATGGTGAGTGTGTCCACGCCCATCGCGGACATCTACGAGCAGGAGAA
AGACGAGGACGGCTTCCTCTATATGGTCTACGCCTCCCAGGAAACCTTCGGCTTCTCTAGAATGGAGCAG
AAGCTGATCTCCGAGGAGGACCTGTGAAAGCTTGGCCGCCATGGCCCAACTTGTTTATTGCAGCTTATAA
TGGTTACAAATAAAGCAATAGCATCACAAATTTCACAAATAAAGCATTTTTTTCACTGCATTCTAGTTGT
GGTTTGTCCAAACTCATCAATGTATCTTATCATGTCTGGATCGGGAATTAATTCGGCGCAGCACCATGGC
CTGAAATAACCTCTGAAAGAGGAACTTGGTTAGGTACCTTCTGAGGCGGAAAGAACCAGCTGTGGAATGT
GTGTCAGTTAGGGTGTGGAAAGTCCCCAGGCTCCCCAGCAGGCAGAAGTATGCAAAGCATGCATCTCAAT
TAGTCAGCAACCAGGTGTGGAAAGTCCCCAGGCTCCCCAGCAGGCAGAAGTATGCAAAGCATGCATCTCA
ATTAGTCAGCAACCATAGTCCCGCCCCTAACTCCGCCCATCCCGCCCCTAACTCCGCCCAGTTCCGCCCA
TTCTCCGCCCCATGGCTGACTAATTTTTTTTATTTATGCAGAGGCCGAGGCCGCCTCGGCCTCTGAGCTA
TTCCAGAAGTAGTGAGGAGGCTTTTTTGGAGGCCTAGGCTTTTGCAAAAAGCTGTTAACAGCTTGGCACT
GGCCGTCGTTTTACAACGTCGTGACTGGGAAAACCCTGGCGTTACCCAACTTAATCGCCTTGCAGCACAT
CCCCCTTTCGCCAGCTGGCGTAATAGCGAAGAGGCCCGCACCGATCGCCCTTCCCAACAGTTGCGCAGCC
TGAATGGCGAATGGCGCCTGATGCGGTATTTTCTCCTTACGCATCTGTGCGGTATTTCACACCGCATA
[142 nt withheld, positions 2169-2310]
C
[141 nt withheld, positions 2312-2452]
CCTTTGACGTTGGAGTCCACGTTCTTT
[37 nt withheld, positions 2480-2516]
ACCCTATCTCGGGCTATTCTTTTGATTTATAAGGGATTTTGCCGATTTCGGCCTATTGGTTAAAAAATGA
GCTGATTTAACAAAAATTTAACGCGAATTTTAACAAAATATTAACGTTTACAATTTTATGGTGCACTCTC
AGTACAATCTGCTCTGATGCCGCATAGTTAAGCCAGCCCCGACACCCGCCAACACCCGCTGACGCGCCCT
GACGGGCTTGTCTGCTCCCGGCATCCGCTTACAGACAAGCTGTGACCGTCTCCGGGAGCTGCATGTGTCA
GAGGTTTTCACCGTCATCACCGAAACGCGCGAGACGAAAGGGCCTCGTGATACGCCTATTTTTATAGGTT
AATGTCATGATAATAATGGTTTCTTAGACGTCAGGTGGCACTTTTCGGGGAAATGTGCGCGGAACCCCTA
TTTGTTTATTTTTCTAAATACATTCAAATATGTATCCGCTCATGAGACAATAACCCTGATAAATGCTTCA
ATAATATTGAAAAAGGAAGAGTATGAGTATTCAACATTTCCGTGTCGCCCTTATTCCCTTTTTTGCGGCA
TTTTGCCTTCCTGTTTTTGCTCACCCAGAAACGCTGGTGAAAGTAAAAGATGCTGAAGATCAGTTGGGTG
CACGAGTGGGTTACATCGAACTGGATCTCAACAGCGGTAAGATCCTTGAGAGTTTTCGCCCCGAAGAACG
TTTTCCAATGATGAGCACTTTTAAAGTTCTGCTATGTGGCGCGGTATTATCCCGTATTGACGCCGGGCAA
GAGCAACTCGGTCGCCGCATACACTATTCTCAGAATGACTTGGTTGAGTACTCACCAGTCACAGAAAAGC
ATCTTACGGATGGCATGACAGTAAGAGAATTATGCAGTGCTGCCATAACCATGAGTGATAACACTGCGGC
CAACTTACTTCTGACAACGATCGGAGGACCGAAGGAGCTAACCGCTTTTTTGCACAACATGGGGGATCAT
GTAACTCGCCTTGATCGTTGGGAACCGGAGCTGAATGAAGCCATACCAAACGACGAGCGTGACACCACGA
TGCCTGTAGCAATGGCAACAACGTTGCGCAAACTATTAACTGGCGAACTACTTACTCTAGCTTCCCGGCA
ACAATTAATAGACTGGATGGAGGCGGATAAAGTTGCAGGACCACTTCTGCGCTCGGCCCTTCCGGCTGGC
TGGTTTATTGCTGATAAATCTGGAGCCGGTGAGCGTGGGTCTCGCGGTATCATTGCAGCACTGGGGCCAG
ATGGTAAGCCCTCCCGTATCGTAGTTATCTACACGACGGGGAGTCAGGCAACTATGGATGAACGAAATAG
ACAGATCGCTGAGATAGGTGCCTCACTGATTAAGCATTGGTAACTGTCAGACCAAGTTTACTCATATATA
CTTTAGATTGATTTAAAACTTCATTTTTAATTTAAAAGGATCTAGGTGAAGATCCTTTTTGATAATCTCA
TGACCAAAATCCCTTAACGTGAGTTTTCGTTCCACTGAGCGTCAGACCCCGTAGAAAAGATCAAAGGATC
TTCTTGAGATCCTTTTTTTCTGCGCGTAATCTGCTGCTTGCAAACAAAAAAACCACCGCTACCAGCGGTG
GTTTGTTTGCCGGATCAAGAGCTACCAACTCTTTTTCCGAAGGTAACTGGCTTCAGCAGAGCGCAGATAC
CAAATACTGTTCTTCTAGTGTAGCCGTAGTTAGGCCACCACTTCAAGAACTCTGTAGCACCGCCTACATA
CCTCGCTCTGCTAATCCTGTTACCAGTGGCTGCTGCCAGTGGCGATAAGTCGTGTCTTACCGGGTTGGAC
TCAAGACGATAGTTACCGGATAAGGCGCAGCGGTCGGGCTGAACGGGGGGTTCGTGCACACAGCCCAGCT
TGGAGCGAACGACCTACACCGAACTGAGATACCTACAGCGTGAGCTATGAGAAAGCGCCACGCTTCCCGA
AGGGAGAAAGGCGGACAGGTATCCGGTAAGCGGCAGGGTCGGAACAGGAGAGCGCACGAGGGAGCTTCCA
GGGGGAAACGCCTGGTATCTTTATAGTCCTGTCGGGTTTCGCCACCTCTGACTTGAGCGTCGATTTTTGT
GATGCTCGTCAGGGGGGCGGAGCCTATGGAAAAACGCCAGCAACGCGGCCTTTTTACGGTTCCTGGCCTT
TTGCTGGCCTTTTGCTCACATGTTCTTTCCTGCGTTATCCCCTGATTCTGTGGATAACCGTATTACCGCC
TTTGAGTGAGCTGATACCGCTCGCCGCAGCCGAACGACCGAGCGCAGCGAGTCAGTGAGCGAGGAAGCGG
AAGAGCGCCCAATACGCAAACCGCCTCTCCCCGCGCGTTGGCCGATTCATTAATGCAGCTGGCACGACAG
GTTTCCCGACTGGAAAGCGGGCAGTGAGCGCAACGCAATTAATGTGAGTTAGCTCACTCATTAGGCACCC
CAGGCTTTACACTTTATGCTTCCGGCTCGTATGTTGTGTGGAATTGTGAGCGGATAACAATTTCACACAG
GAAACAGCTATGACATGATTACGAATTAA
